>Addgene plasmid #225153 | pHBJT002 | addgene full sequence | sequence record 443288 | Addgene NGS Result
AAAAAAACCACCGCTACCAGCGGTGGTTTGTTTGCCGGATCAAGAGCTACCAACTCTTTTTCCGAAGGTA
ACTGGCTTCAGCAGAGCGCAGATACCAAATACTGTTCTTCTAGTGTAGCCGTAGTTAGGCCACCACTTCA
AGAACTCTGTAGCACCGCCTACATACCTCGCTCTGCTAATCCTGTTACCAGTGGCTGCTGCCAGTGGCGA
TAAGTCGTGTCTTACCGGGTTGGACTCAAGACGATAGTTACCGGATAAGGCGCAGCGGTCGGGCTGAACG
GGGGGTTCGTGCACACAGCCCAGCTTGGAGCGAACGACCTACACCGAACTGAGATACCTACAGCGTGAGC
TATGAGAAAGCGCCACGCTTCCCGAAGGGAGAAAGGCGGACAGGTATCCGGTAAGCGGCAGGGTCGGAAC
AGGAGAGCGCACGAGGGAGCTTCCAGGGGGAAACGCCTGGTATCTTTATAGTCCTGTCGGGTTTCGCCAC
CTCTGACTTGAGCGTCGATTTTTGTGATGCTCGTCAGGGGGGCGGAGCCTATGGAAAAACGCCAGCAACG
CGGCCTTTTTACGGTTCCTGGCCTTTTGCTGGCCTTTTGCTCACATGTTCTTTCCTGCGTTATCCCCTGA
TTCTGTGGATAACCGTATTACCGCCTTTGAGTGAGCTGATACCGCTCGCCGCAGCCGAACGACCGAGCGC
AGCGAGTCAGTGAGCGAGGAAGCGGAAGAGCGCCCAATACGCAAACCGCCTCTCCCCGCGCGTTGGCCGA
TTCATTAATGCAGCTGGCACGACAGGTTTCCCGACTGGAAAGCGGGCAGTGAGCGCAACGCAATTAATGT
GAGTTAGCTCACTCATTAGGCACCCCAGGCTTTACACTTTATGCTTCCGGCTCGTATGTTGTGTGGAATT
GTGAGCGGATAACAATTTCACACAGGAAACAGCTATGACATGATTACGAATTCGAGCTCGGTACCCTATC
ATTACTTGTCGTCATCGTCTTTGTAGTCCCCGGGGATCCTCTAGAGTCGACCTGCAGGCATGCAAGCTTG
GCACTGGCCGTCGTTTTACAACGTCGTGACTGGGAAAACCCTGGCGTTACCCAACTTAATCGCCTTGCAG
CACATCCCCCTTTCGCCAGCTGGCGTAATAGCGAAGAGGCCCGCACCGATCGCCCTTCCCAACAGTTGCG
CAGCCTGAATGGCGAATGGCGCCTGATGCGGTATTTTCTCCTTACGCATCTGTGCGGTATTTCACACCGC
ATATGGTGCACTCTCAGTACAATCTGCTCTGATGCCGCATAGTTAAGCCAGCCCCGACACCCGCCAACAC
CCGCTGACGCGCCCTGACGGGCTTGTCTGCTCCCGGCATCCGCTTACAGACAAGCTGTGACCGTCTCCGG
GAGCTGCATGTGTCAGAGGTTTTCACCGTCATCACCGAAACGCGCGAGACGAAAGGGCCTCGTGATACGC
CTATTTTTATAGGTTAATGTCATGATAATAATGGTTTCTTAGACGTCAGGTGGCACTTTTCGGGGAAATG
TGCGCGGAACCCCTATTTGTTTATTTTTCTAAATACATTCAAATATGTATCCGCTCATGAGACAATAACC
CTGATAAATGCTTCAATAATATTGAAAAAGGAAGAGTATGAGTATTCAACATTTCCGTGTCGCCCTTATT
CCCTTTTTTGCGGCATTTTGCCTTCCTGTTTTTGCTCACCCAGAAACGCTGGTGAAAGTAAAAGATGCTG
AAGATCAGTTGGGTGCACGAGTGGGTTACATCGAACTGGATCTCAACAGCGGTAAGATCCTTGAGAGTTT
TCGCCCCGAAGAACGTTTTCCAATGATGAGCACTTTTAAAGTTCTGCTATGTGGCGCGGTATTATCCCGT
ATTGACGCCGGGCAAGAGCAACTCGGTCGCCGCATACACTATTCTCAGAATGACTTGGTTGAGTACTCAC
CAGTCACAGAAAAGCATCTTACGGATGGCATGACAGTAAGAGAATTATGCAGTGCTGCCATAACCATGAG
TGATAACACTGCGGCCAACTTACTTCTGACAACGATCGGAGGACCGAAGGAGCTAACCGCTTTTTTGCAC
AACATGGGGGATCATGTAACTCGCCTTGATCGTTGGGAACCGGAGCTGAATGAAGCCATACCAAACGACG
AGCGTGACACCACGATGCCTGTAGCAATGGCAACAACGTTGCGCAAACTATTAACTGGCGAACTACTTAC
TCTAGCTTCCCGGCAACAATTAATAGACTGGATGGAGGCGGATAAAGTTGCAGGACCACTTCTGCGCTCG
GCCCTTCCGGCTGGCTGGTTTATTGCTGATAAATCTGGAGCCGGTGAGCGTGGGTCTCGCGGTATCATTG
CAGCACTGGGGCCAGATGGTAAGCCCTCCCGTATCGTAGTTATCTACACGACGGGGAGTCAGGCAACTAT
GGATGAACGAAATAGACAGATCGCTGAGATAGGTGCCTCACTGATTAAGCATTGGTAACTGTCAGACCAA
GTTTACTCATATATACTTTAGATTGATTTAAAACTTCATTTTTAATTTAAAAGGATCTAGGTGAAGATCC
TTTTTGATAATCTCATGACCAAAATCCCTTAACGTGAGTTTTCGTTCCACTGAGCGTCAGACCCCGTAGA
AAAGATCAAAGGATCTTCTTGAGATCCTTTTTTTCTGCGCGTAATCTGCTGCTTGCAAAC
Features (pLannotate 1.2.2; 13 found; start..end, strand, type, name):
    730..822     +  CDS            lacI (fragment): lac repressor; lacI; The lac repressor binds to the lac operator to inhibit transcription in E. coli. This inhibition can be relieved by adding lactose or isopropyl-β-D-thiogalactopyranoside (IPTG).
    835..856     +  protein_bind   CAP binding site: CAP binding activates transcription in the presence of cAMP. E. coli catabolite activator protein
    871..901     +  promoter       lac promoter: promoter for the E. coli lac operon
    909..925     +  protein_bind   lac operator: The lac repressor binds to the lac operator to inhibit transcription in E. coli. This inhibition can be relieved by adding lactose or isopropyl-β-D-thiogalactopyranoside (IPTG). lac repressor encoded by lacI
    958..976     +  misc_feature   MCS (fragment): pUC18/19 multiple cloning site
    989..1009    -  CDS            3xFLAG (fragment): three tandem FLAG® epitope tags
   1009..1049    +  misc_feature   MCS (fragment): pUC18/19 multiple cloning site
   1052..1206    +  CDS            lacZα (fragment): LacZα fragment of β-galactosidase; lacZ fragment
   1212..1311    -  misc_feature   bom (fragment): basis of mobility region from pBR322
   1413..1448    -  CDS            rop (fragment): Rop protein, which maintains plasmids at low copy number; rop
   1543..1647    +  promoter       AmpR promoter: bla
   1648..2508    +  CDS            AmpR: β-lactamase; bla; confers resistance to ampicillin, carbenicillin, and related antibiotics
   2679..547     +  rep_origin     ori (across the origin): high-copy-number ColE1/pMB1/pBR322/pUC origin of replication
