[The description below was written by a language model from this plasmid's Addgene catalogue record and pLannotate feature annotations shown in this document.]
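Description:
pHBJT002 is an empty, high-copy bacterial cloning vector built on pUC18, designed so that a gene of interest can be given a C-terminal FLAG epitope tag by simple sub-cloning. It is about 2.7 kb, replicates in E. coli from the pMB1/pUC-type origin, and is selected with ampicillin through the bla (β-lactamase) gene driven by its native promoter. The short matches to lacI, bom and rop in the feature table are residual fragments typical of pUC-derived backbones rather than functional elements.

The only modification to the backbone is within the pUC18 multiple cloning site, which the annotation shows split into two segments flanking a short FLAG-coding sequence. The software labels this as a fragment of 3xFLAG, but the record describes it as a single FLAG epitope of 35 bp. A SmaI site lies immediately upstream of the tag, so a blunt-ended open reading frame lacking a stop codon can be inserted there and, if in frame, read directly into FLAG. The tag lies on the strand opposite the CAP site, lac promoter and lac operator that sit upstream of the cloning site, so an inserted tagged gene is not transcribed from the lac promoter. The record does not name any other promoter for the insert, so expression would depend on sequence supplied with the insert or on transfer of the tagged cassette into another vector. The remaining lacZα sequence is annotated only as a fragment, and the record does not say whether blue/white screening is retained.

The plasmid belongs to a vector series made for rapid sub-cloning and use in various Enterobacteriaceae, serving as the epitope-tagging intermediate.
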