Addgene plasmid #225153: pHBJT002
Purpose: (Empty Backbone) High copy cloning vector for integration of C-terminal FLAG epitope tag. SmaI restriction site immediately upstream of the FLAG epitope. FLAG epitope in opposite orientation of lac promoter.
Depositing lab: Jenny-Lee Thomassin. Depositing organization: University of Saskatchewan. Publication: Generation of a plasmid series for rapid sub-cloning and use in various Enterobacteriaceae. Braun HG, Kanwal N, Rivera Lopez LF, Thomassin JL. J Biosci Bioeng. 2024 Sep 6:S1389-1723(24)00253-6. doi: 10.1016/j.jbiosc.2024.08.006. PubMed 39244484.
Backbone
  Vector backbone: pUC18
  Backbone size (bp): 2685
  Vector type: Bacterial Expression, Synthetic Biology
  Tag / fusion protein: FLAG epitope tag (35 bp) (C terminal on insert)
Growth in bacteria
  Bacterial resistance: Ampicillin, 100 μg/mL
  Growth temperature: 37°C
  Growth strain: DH5alpha
  Copy number: High Copy
Gene/Insert
  Gene/Insert name: None
  Tag / fusion protein: FLAG epitope tag (35 bp) (C terminal on insert)
Terms and licenses: Academic/Nonprofit Terms; Industry Terms: Not Available to Industry
Depositor comments: High copy plasmid (pMB1 ori), pUC18 MCS with FLAG epitope integrated, confers ampicillin resistance
How to cite: pHBJT002 was a gift from Jenny-Lee Thomassin (Addgene plasmid # 225153 ; http://n2t.net/addgene:225153 ; RRID:Addgene_225153)
